>Addgene plasmid #84423 | TOPO-BC29 | addgene full sequence | sequence record 163368 | Addgene assembled sequence
AGCGCCCAATACGCAAACCGCCTCTCCCCGCGCGTTGGCCGATTCATTAATGCAGCTGGCACGACAGGTT
TCCCGACTGGAAAGCGGGCAGTGAGCGCAACGCAATTAATGTGAGTTAGCTCACTCATTAGGCACCCCAG
GCTTTACACTTTATGCTTCCGGCTCGTATGTTGTGTGGAATTGTGAGCGGATAACAATTTCACACAGGAA
ACAGCTATGACCATGATTACGCCAAGCTATTTAGGTGACACTATAGAATACTCAAGCTATGCATCAAGCT
TGGTACCGAGCTCGGATCCACTAGTAACGGCCGCCAGTGTGCTGGAATTCGCCCTTGTAAGCAGTGGGTT
CTCTAGCCCAACAGATCGGAAGAGCGGTTCAGCAGGAATGCCGAGACCGATCTCGTATGCCGTCTTCTGC
TTAAGGGCGAATTCTGCAGATATCCATCACACTGGCGGCCGCTCGAGCATGCATCTAGAGGGCCCAATTC
GCCCTATAGTGAGTCGTATTACAATTCACTGGCCGTCGTTTTACAACGTCGTGACTGGGAAAACCCTGGC
GTTACCCAACTTAATCGCCTTGCAGCACATCCCCCTTTCGCCAGCTGGCGTAATAGCGAAGAGGCCCGCA
CCGATCGCCCTTCCCAACAGTTGCGCAGCCTGAATGGCGAATGG
[124 nt withheld, positions 675-798]
C
[91 nt withheld, positions 800-890]
A
[49 nt withheld, positions 892-940]
CCTTTGACGTTGGAGTCCACGTTCTTT
[37 nt withheld, positions 968-1004]
ACCCTATCTCGGTCTATTCTTTTGATTTATAAGGGATTTTGCCGATTTCGGCCTATTGGTTAAAAAATGA
GCTGATTTAACAAAAATTTAACGCGAATTTTAACAAAATTCAGGGCGCAAGGGCTGCTAAAGGAAGCGGA
ACACGTAGAAAGCCAGTCCGCAGAAACGGTGCTGACCCCGGATGAATGTCAGCTACTGGGCTATCTGGAC
AAGGGAAAACGCAAGCGCAAAGAGAAAGCAGGTAGCTTGCAGTGGGCTTACATGGCGATAGCTAGACTGG
GCGGTTTTATGGACAGCAAGCGAACCGGAATTGCCAGCTGGGGCGCCCTCTGGTAAGGTTGGGAAGCCCT
GCAAAGTAAACTGGATGGCTTTCTTGCCGCCAAGGATCTGATGGCGCAGGGGATCAAGATCTGATCAAGA
GACAGGATGAGGATCGTTTCGCATGATTGAACAAGATGGATTGCACGCAGGTTCTCCGGCCGCTTGGGTG
GAGAGGCTATTCGGCTATGACTGGGCACAACAGACAATCGGCTGCTCTGATGCCGCCGTGTTCCGGCTGT
CAGCGCAGGGGCGCCCGGTTCTTTTTGTCAAGACCGACCTGTCCGGTGCCCTGAATGAACTGCAGGACGA
GGCAGCGCGGCTATCGTGGCTGGCCACGACGGGCGTTCCTTGCGCAGCTGTGCTCGACGTTGTCACTGAA
GCGGGAAGGGACTGGCTGCTATTGGGCGAAGTGCCGGGGCAGGATCTCCTGTCATCCCACCTTGCTCCTG
CCGAGAAAGTATCCATCATGGCTGATGCAATGCGGCGGCTGCATACGCTTGATCCGGCTACCTGCCCATT
CGACCACCAAGCGAAACATCGCATCGAGCGAGCACGTACTCGGATGGAAGCCGGTCTTGTCGATCAGGAT
GATCTGGACGAAGAGCATCAGGGGCTCGCGCCAGCCGAACTGTTCGCCAGGCTCAAGGCGCGCATGCCCG
ACGGCGAGGATCTCGTCGTGACCCATGGCGATGCCTGCTTGCCGAATATCATGGTGGAAAATGGCCGCTT
TTCTGGATTCATCGACTGTGGCCGGCTGGGTGTGGCGGACCGCTATCAGGACATAGCGTTGGCTACCCGT
GATATTGCTGAAGAGCTTGGCGGCGAATGGGCTGACCGCTTCCTCGTGCTTTACGGTATCGCCGCTCCCG
ATTCGCAGCGCATCGCCTTCTATCGCCTTCTTGACGAGTTCTTCTGAATTGAAAAAGGAAGAGTATGAGT
ATTCAACATTTCCGTGTCGCCCTTATTCCCTTTTTTGCGGCATTTTGCCTTCCTGTTTTTGCTCACCCAG
AAACGCTGGTGAAAGTAAAAGATGCTGAAGATCAGTTGGGTGCACGAGTGGGTTACATCGAACTGGATCT
CAACAGCGGTAAGATCCTTGAGAGTTTTCGCCCCGAAGAACGTTTTCCAATGATGAGCACTTTTAAAGTT
CTGCTATGTGGCGCGGTATTATCCCGTATTGACGCCGGGCAAGAGCAACTCGGTCGCCGCATACACTATT
CTCAGAATGACTTGGTTGAGTACTCACCAGTCACAGAAAAGCATCTTACGGATGGCATGACAGTAAGAGA
ATTATGCAGTGCTGCCATAACCATGAGTGATAACACTGCGGCCAACTTACTTCTGACAACGATCGGAGGA
CCGAAGGAGCTAACCGCTTTTTTGCACAACATGGGGGATCATGTAACTCGCCTTGATCGTTGGGAACCGG
AGCTGAATGAAGCCATACCAAACGACGAGCGTGACACCACGATGCCTGTAGCAATGGCAACAACGTTGCG
CAAACTATTAACTGGCGAACTACTTACTCTAGCTTCCCGGCAACAATTAATAGACTGGATGGAGGCGGAT
AAAGTTGCAGGACCACTTCTGCGCTCGGCCCTTCCGGCTGGCTGGTTTATTGCTGATAAATCTGGAGCCG
GTGAGCGTGGGTCTCGCGGTATCATTGCAGCACTGGGGCCAGATGGTAAGCCCTCCCGTATCGTAGTTAT
CTACACGACGGGGAGTCAGGCAACTATGGATGAACGAAATAGACAGATCGCTGAGATAGGTGCCTCACTG
ATTAAGCATTGGTAACTGTCAGACCAAGTTTACTCATATATACTTTAGATTGATTTAAAACTTCATTTTT
AATTTAAAAGGATCTAGGTGAAGATCCTTTTTGATAATCTCATGACCAAAATCCCTTAACGTGAGTTTTC
GTTCCACTGAGCGTCAGACCCCGTAGAAAAGATCAAAGGATCTTCTTGAGATCCTTTTTTTCTGCGCGTA
ATCTGCTGCTTGCAAACAAAAAAACCACCGCTACCAGCGGTGGTTTGTTTGCCGGATCAAGAGCTACCAA
CTCTTTTTCCGAAGGTAACTGGCTTCAGCAGAGCGCAGATACCAAATACTGTTCTTCTAGTGTAGCCGTA
GTTAGGCCACCACTTCAAGAACTCTGTAGCACCGCCTACATACCTCGCTCTGCTAATCCTGTTACCAGTG
GCTGCTGCCAGTGGCGATAAGTCGTGTCTTACCGGGTTGGACTCAAGACGATAGTTACCGGATAAGGCGC
AGCGGTCGGGCTGAACGGGGGGTTCGTGCACACAGCCCAGCTTGGAGCGAACGACCTACACCGAACTGAG
ATACCTACAGCGTGAGCTATGAGAAAGCGCCACGCTTCCCGAAGGGAGAAAGGCGGACAGGTATCCGGTA
AGCGGCAGGGTCGGAACAGGAGAGCGCACGAGGGAGCTTCCAGGGGGAAACGCCTGGTATCTTTATAGTC
CTGTCGGGTTTCGCCACCTCTGACTTGAGCGTCGATTTTTGTGATGCTCGTCAGGGGGGCGGAGCCTATG
GAAAAACGCCAGCAACGCGGCCTTTTTACGGTTCCTGGCCTTTTGCTGGCCTTTTGCTCACATGTTCTTT
CCTGCGTTATCCCCTGATTCTGTGGATAACCGTATTACCGCCTTTGAGTGAGCTGATACCGCTCGCCGCA
GCCGAACGACCGAGCGCAGCGAGTCAGTGAGCGAGGAAGCGGAAG
Features (pLannotate 1.2.2; 13 found; start..end, strand, type, name):
      2..94      +  CDS            lacI (fragment): lac repressor; lacI; The lac repressor binds to the lac operator to inhibit transcription in E. coli. This inhibition can be relieved by adding lactose or isopropyl-β-D-thiogalactopyranoside (IPTG).
    107..128     +  protein_bind   CAP binding site: CAP binding activates transcription in the presence of cAMP. E. coli catabolite activator protein
    143..173     +  promoter       lac promoter: promoter for the E. coli lac operon
    181..197     +  protein_bind   lac operator: The lac repressor binds to the lac operator to inhibit transcription in E. coli. This inhibition can be relieved by adding lactose or isopropyl-β-D-thiogalactopyranoside (IPTG). lac repressor encoded by lacI
    239..257     +  promoter       SP6 promoter: promoter for bacteriophage SP6 RNA polymerase
    493..511     -  promoter       T7 promoter: promoter for bacteriophage T7 RNA polymerase
    514..671     +  CDS            lacZα (fragment): LacZα fragment of β-galactosidase; lacZ fragment
    675..1103    +  rep_origin     f1 ori (sequence partly withheld): f1 bacteriophage origin of replication; arrow indicates direction of (+) strand synthesis
   1116..1415    +  CDS            tnpA (fragment): TN5P_ECOLX - Also known as tnp. Experimental evidence at protein level: Swiss-Prot protein existence level 1. Mediates transposition of transposon Tn5 by a 'cut and paste' mechanism. First, the monomeric transposase binds the 19 bp inverted DNA repeats flanking the transposon. Then, dimerization of the DNA- bound transposase creates a synaptic DNA complex. After nicking of the first DNA strand, excision of the transposon proceeds through a series of intermediates. The transposase then mediates the insertion of the transposon at a new site by strand transfer. The activity of the wild- type tran
   1447..2238    +  CDS            neo: KKA2_KLEPN - Also known as kan, nptII. Experimental evidence at protein level: Swiss-Prot protein existence level 1. Resistance to kanamycin, neomycin, paromomycin, ribostamycin, butirosin and gentamicin B. From Klebsiella pneumoniae.
   2242..2258    +  promoter       AmpR promoter (fragment): bla
   2259..3119    +  CDS            AmpR: β-lactamase; bla; confers resistance to ampicillin, carbenicillin, and related antibiotics
   3290..3878    +  rep_origin     ori: high-copy-number ColE1/pMB1/pBR322/pUC origin of replication
