[The description below was written by a language model from this plasmid's Addgene catalogue record and pLannotate feature annotations shown in this document.]
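Description:
TOPO-BC29 is a small bacterial cloning plasmid (about 4.1 kb in the assembled sequence) built on the commercial pCRII-TOPO backbone and catalogued as a barcoding plasmid. It carries an 86 bp synthetic insert, BC29, introduced by TOPO cloning, which encodes an Illumina barcode used in FREQ-Seq-Squared, a method for combinatorial, high-throughput quantification of allele frequencies by sequencing. The plasmid is one member of a kit of such barcode plasmids, each presumably holding a different barcode. The record does not spell out how the barcode is transferred onto amplicons, and the feature table does not annotate the insert itself.

The insert sits in the cloning region between an SP6 promoter and an oppositely oriented T7 promoter. These phage promoters are standard features of the backbone and here serve mainly as the sites for the listed sequencing primers. This region lies within the lacZα reporter unit, downstream of a CAP binding site, lac promoter and lac operator. Only a fragment of lacZα is annotated beyond the T7 promoter, consistent with interruption of the reading frame by the cloned fragment. A short lacI fragment upstream is a backbone remnant.

Propagation in E. coli relies on a high-copy ColE1/pUC-type origin, and an f1 origin allows single-stranded DNA production. The catalogue lists ampicillin selection, conferred by the β-lactamase gene. The backbone also carries a neo (kanamycin/neomycin phosphotransferase) gene, preceded by a Tn5 transposase fragment that is a vestige of the marker's origin. No eukaryotic expression elements are present, so the plasmid functions purely as a stable, renewable source of barcode template DNA.
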