Addgene plasmid #84423: TOPO-BC29
Purpose: Encodes illumina barcodes for allele frequency sequencing (FREQ-Seq-Squared)
Depositing lab: J.J. Emerson. Depositing organization: University of California, Irvine. Publication: FREQ-Seq2: a method for precise high-throughput combinatorial quantification of allele frequencies. Zhao R, Lukacsovich T, Gaut R, Emerson JJ. G3 (Bethesda). 2023 Sep 30;13(10):jkad162. doi: 10.1093/g3journal/jkad162. PubMed 37494033.
Backbone
  Vector backbone: pCRII-TOPO
  Backbone manufacturer: Thermo Fisher Scientific
  Vector type: Barcoding plasmids
Growth in bacteria
  Bacterial resistance: Ampicillin, 100 μg/mL
  Growth temperature: 37°C
  Growth strain: DH5alpha
  Copy number: High Copy
Gene/Insert
  Gene/Insert name: BC29
  Species: Synthetic
  Insert size (bp): 86
  Promoter: SP6/T7
  Cloning method: TOPO Cloning
  Sequencing primers: 5′ T7; 3′ SP6
Terms and licenses: Academic/Nonprofit Terms; Industry Terms: Not Available to Industry
Depositor comments: This plasmid is part of the FREQ-Seq-Squared kit. See Addgene's kit collection page for more details: https://www.addgene.org/kits/
How to cite: TOPO-BC29 was a gift from J.J. Emerson (Addgene plasmid # 84423 ; http://n2t.net/addgene:84423 ; RRID:Addgene_84423)
