>Addgene plasmid #84423 | TOPO-BC29 | depositor partial sequence | sequence record 161029 | Primer and barcode sequence
GTAAGCAGTGGGTTCTCTAGCCCAACAGATCGGAAGAGCGGTTC
