>Addgene plasmid #84423 | TOPO-BC29 | addgene partial sequence | sequence record 163367 | F1ori-R 5'-AGGGAAGAAAGCGAAAGGAG-3'
[63 nt withheld, positions 1-63]
CCATTCGCCATTCAGGCTGCGCAACTGTTGGGAAGGGCGATCGGTGCGGGCCTCTTCGCTATTACGCCAG
CTGGCGAAAGGGGGATGTGCTGCAAGGCGATTAAGTTGGGTAACGCCAGGGTTTTCCCAGTCACGACGTT
GTAAAACGACGGCCAGTGAATTGTAATACGACTCACTATAGGGCGAATTGGGCCCTCTAGATGCATGCTC
GAGCGGCCGCCAGTGTGATGGATATCTGCAGAATTCGCCCTTAAGCAGAAGACGGCATACGAGATCGGTC
TCGGCATTCCTGCTGAACCGCTCTTCCGATCTGTTGGGCTAGAGAACCCACTGCTTACAAGGGCGAATTC
CAGCACACTGGCGGCCGTTACTAGTGGATCCGAGCTCGGTACCAAGCTTGATGCATAGCTTGAGTATTCT
ATAGTGTCACCTAAATAGCTTGGCGTAATCATGGTCATAGCTGTTTCCTGTGTGAAATTGTTATCCGCTC
ACAATTCCACACAACATACGAGCCGGAAGCATAAAGTGTAAAGCCTGGGGTGCCTAATGAGTGAGCTAAC
TCACATTAATTGCGTTGCGCTCACTGCCCGCTTTCCAGTCGGGAAACCTGTCGTGCCAGCTGCATTAATG
AATCGGCCAACGCGCGGGGAGAGGCGGTTTGCGTATTGGGCGCTCTTCCGCTTCCTCGCTCACTGACTCG
CTGCGCTCGGTCGTTCGGCTGCGGCGAGCGGTATCAGCTCACTCAAAGGCGGTAATACGGTTATCCACAG
AA
